>Addgene plasmid #19543 | pcDNA5/FRT/TO HIS SSA1 | depositor full sequence | sequence record 9179 | Author sequence
GACGGATCGGGAGATCTCCCGATCCCCTATGGTGCACTCTCAGTACAATCTGCTCTGATGCCGCATAGTT
AAGCCAGTATCTGCTCCCTGCTTGTGTGTTGGAGGTCGCTGAGTAGTGCGCGAGCAAAATTTAAGCTACA
ACAAGGCAAGGCTTGACCGACAATTGCATGAAGAATCTGCTTAGGGTTAGGCGTTTTGCGCTGCTTCGCG
ATGTACGGGCCAGATATACGCGTTGACATTGATTATTGACTAGTTATTAATAGTAATCAATTACGGGGTC
ATTAGTTCATAGCCCATATATGGAGTTCCGCGTTACATAACTTACGGTAAATGGCCCGCCTGGCTGACCG
CCCAACGACCCCCGCCCATTGACGTCAATAATGACGTATGTTCCCATAGTAACGCCAATAGGGACTTTCC
ATTGACGTCAATGGGTGGAGTATTTACGGTAAACTGCCCACTTGGCAGTACATCAAGTGTATCATATGCC
AAGTACGCCCCCTATTGACGTCAATGACGGTAAATGGCCCGCCTGGCATTATGCCCAGTACATGACCTTA
TGGGACTTTCCTACTTGGCAGTACATCTACGTATTAGTCATCGCTATTACCATGGTGATGCGGTTTTGGC
AGTACATCAATGGGCGTGGATAGCGGTTTGACTCACGGGGATTTCCAAGTCTCCACCCCATTGACGTCAA
TGGGAGTTTGTTTTGGCACCAAAATCAACGGGACTTTCCAAAATGTCGTAACAACTCCGCCCCATTGACG
CAAATGGGCGGTAGGCGTGTACGGTGGGAGGTCTATATAAGCAGAGCTCTCCCTATCAGTGATAGAGATC
TCCCTATCAGTGATAGAGATCGTCGACGAGCTCGTTTAGTGAACCGTCAGATCGCCTGGAGACGCCATCC
ACGCTGTTTTGACCTCCATAGAAGACACCGGGACCGATCCAGCCTCCGGACTCTAGCGTTTAAACTTAAG
CTTCTGCAGACCATGCATCATCACCATCACCATGGATCCACCATGTCAAAAGCTGTCGGTATTGATTTAG
GTACAACATACTCGTGTGTTGCTCACTTTGCTAATGATCGTGTGGACATTATTGCCAACGATCAAGGTAA
CAGAACCACTCCATCTTTTGTCGCTTTCACTGACACTGAAAGATTGATTGGTGATGCTGCTAAGAATCAA
GCTGCTATGAATCCTTCGAATACCGTTTTCGACGCTAAGCGTTTGATCGGTAGAAACTTCAACGACCCAG
AAGTGCAGGCTGACATGAAGCACTTCCCATTCAAGTTGATCGATGTTGACGGTAAGCCTCAAATTCAAGT
TGAATTTAAGGGTGAAACCAAGAACTTTACCCCAGAACAAATCTCCTCCATGGTCTTGGGTAAGATGAAG
GAAACTGCCGAATCTTACTTGGGAGCCAAGGTCAATGACGCTGTCGTCACTGTCCCAGCTTACTTCAACG
ATTCTCAAAGACAAGCTACCAAGGATGCTGGTACCATTGCTGGTTTGAATGTCTTGCGTATTATTAACGA
ACCTACCGCCGCTGCCATTGCTTACGGTTTGGACAAGAAGGGTAAGGAAGAACACGTCTTGATTTTCGAC
TTGGGTGGTGGTACTTTCGATGTCTCTTTGTTGTTCATTGAAGACGGTATCTTTGAAGTTAAGGCCACCG
CTGGTGACACCCATTTGGGTGGTGAAGATTTTGACAACAGATTGGTCAACCACTTCATCCAAGAATTCAA
GAGAAAGAACAAGAAGGACTTGTCTACCAACCAAAGAGCTTTGAGAAGATTAAGAACCGCTTGTGAAAGA
GCCAAGAGAACTTTGTCTTCCTCCGCTCAAACTTCCGTTGAAATTGACTCTTTGTTCGAAGGTATCGATT
TCTACACTTCCATCACCAGAGCCAGATTCGAAGAATTGTGTGCTGACTTGTTCAGATCTACTTTGGACCC
AGTTGAAAAGGTCTTGAGAGATGCTAAATTGGACAAATCTCAAGTCGATGAAATTGTCTTGGTCGGTGGT
TCTACCAGAATTCCAAAGGTCCAAAAATTGGTCACTGACTACTTCAACGGTAAGGAACCAAACAGATCTA
TCAACCCAGATGAAGCTGTTGCTTACGGTGCTGCTGTTCAAGCTGCTATTTTGACTGGTGACGAATCTTC
CAAGACTCAAGATCTATTGTTGTTGGATGTCGCTCCATTATCCTTGGGTATTGAAACTGCTGGTGGTGTC
ATGACCAAGTTGATTCCAAGAAACTCTACCATTTCAACAAAGAAGTTCGAGATCTTTTCCACTTATGCTG
ATAACCAACCAGGTGTCTTGATTCAAGTCTTTGAAGGTGAAAGAGCCAAGACTAAGGACAACAACTTGTT
GGGTAAGTTCGAATTGAGTGGTATTCCACCAGCTCCAAGAGGTGTCCCACAAATTGAAGTCACTTTCGAT
GTCGACTCTAACGGTATTTTGAATGTTTCCGCCGTCGAAAAGGGTACTGGTAAGTCTAACAAGATCACTA
TTACCAACGACAAGGGTAGATTGTCCAAGGAAGATATCGAAAAGATGGTTGCTGAAGCCGAAAAATTCAA
GGAAGAAGATGAAAAGGAATCTCAAAGAATTGCTTCCAAGAACCAATTGGAATCCATTGCTTACTCTTTG
AAGAACACCATTTCTGAAGCTGGTGACAAATTGGAACAAGCTGACAAGGACACCGTCACCAAGAAGGCTG
AAGAGACTATTTCTTGGTTAGACAGCAACACCACTGCCAGCAAGGAAGAATTCGATGACAAGTTGAAGGA
GTTGCAAGACATTGCCAACCCAATCATGTCTAAGTTGTACCAAGCTGGTGGTGCTCCAGGTGGCGCTGCA
GGTGGTGCTCCAGGCGGTTTCCCAGGTGGTGCTCCTCCAGCTCCAGAGGCTGAAGGTCCAACCGTTGAAG
AAGTTGATTAAGCGGCCGCTCGAGTCTAGAGGGCCCGTTTAAACCCGCTGATCAGCCTCGACTGTGCCTT
CTAGTTGCCAGCCATCTGTTGTTTGCCCCTCCCCCGTGCCTTCCTTGACCCTGGAAGGTGCCACTCCCAC
TGTCCTTTCCTAATAAAATGAGGAAATTGCATCGCATTGTCTGAGTAGGTGTCATTCTATTCTGGGGGGT
GGGGTGGGGCAGGACAGCAAGGGGGAGGATTGGGAAGACAATAGCAGGCATGCTGGGGATGCGGTGGGCT
CTATGGCTTCTGAGGCGGAAAGAACCAGCTGGGGCTCTAGGGGGTATCCCC
[124 nt withheld, positions 3272-3395]
C
[91 nt withheld, positions 3397-3487]
AGGGTGATGGTTCACGTACCTAGAAGTTCCTATTCCGAAGTTCCTATTCTCTAGAAAGTATAGGAACTTC
CTTGGCCAAAAAGCCTGAACTCACCGCGACGTCTGTCGAGAAGTTTCTGATCGAAAAGTTCGACAGCGTC
TCCGACCTGATGCAGCTCTCGGAGGGCGAAGAATCTCGTGCTTTCAGCTTCGATGTAGGAGGGCGTGGAT
ATGTCCTGCGGGTAAATAGCTGCGCCGATGGTTTCTACAAAGATCGTTATGTTTATCGGCACTTTGCATC
GGCCGCGCTCCCGATTCCGGAAGTGCTTGACATTGGGGAATTCAGCGAGAGCCTGACCTATTGCATCTCC
CGCCGTGCACAGGGTGTCACGTTGCAAGACCTGCCTGAAACCGAACTGCCCGCTGTTCTGCAGCCGGTCG
CGGAGGCCATGGATGCGATCGCTGCGGCCGATCTTAGCCAGACGAGCGGGTTCGGCCCATTCGGACCGCA
AGGAATCGGTCAATACACTACATGGCGTGATTTCATATGCGCGATTGCTGATCCCCATGTGTATCACTGG
CAAACTGTGATGGACGACACCGTCAGTGCGTCCGTCGCGCAGGCTCTCGATGAGCTGATGCTTTGGGCCG
AGGACTGCCCCGAAGTCCGGCACCTCGTGCACGCGGATTTCGGCTCCAACAATGTCCTGACGGACAATGG
CCGCATAACAGCGGTCATTGACTGGAGCGAGGCGATGTTCGGGGATTCCCAATACGAGGTCGCCAACATC
TTCTTCTGGAGGCCGTGGTTGGCTTGTATGGAGCAGCAGACGCGCTACTTCGAGCGGAGGCATCCGGAGC
TTGCAGGATCGCCGCGGCTCCGGGCGTATATGCTCCGCATTGGTCTTGACCAACTCTATCAGAGCTTGGT
TGACGGCAATTTCGATGATGCAGCTTGGGCGCAGGGTCGATGCGACGCAATCGTCCGATCCGGAGCCGGG
ACTGTCGGGCGTACACAAATCGCCCGCAGAAGCGCGGCCGTCTGGACCGATGGCTGTGTAGAAGTACTCG
CCGATAGTGGAAACCGACGCCCCAGCACTCGTCCGAGGGCAAAGGAATAGCACGTACTACGAGATTTCGA
TTCCACCGCCGCCTTCTATGAAAGGTTGGGCTTCGGAATCGTTTTCCGGGACGCCGGCTGGATGATCCTC
CAGCGCGGGGATCTCATGCTGGAGTTCTTCGCCCACCCCAACTTGTTTATTGCAGCTTATAATGGTTACA
AATAAAGCAATAGCATCACAAATTTCACAAATAAAGCATTTTTTTCACTGCATTCTAGTTGTGGTTTGTC
CAAACTCATCAATGTATCTTATCATGTCTGTATACCGTCGACCTCTAGCTAGAGCTTGGCGTAATCATGG
TCATAGCTGTTTCCTGTGTGAAATTGTTATCCGCTCACAATTCCACACAACATACGAGCCGGAAGCATAA
AGTGTAAAGCCTGGGGTGCCTAATGAGTGAGCTAACTCACATTAATTGCGTTGCGCTCACTGCCCGCTTT
CCAGTCGGGAAACCTGTCGTGCCAGCTGCATTAATGAATCGGCCAACGCGCGGGGAGAGGCGGTTTGCGT
ATTGGGCGCTCTTCCGCTTCCTCGCTCACTGACTCGCTGCGCTCGGTCGTTCGGCTGCGGCGAGCGGTAT
CAGCTCACTCAAAGGCGGTAATACGGTTATCCACAGAATCAGGGGATAACGCAGGAAAGAACATGTGAGC
AAAAGGCCAGCAAAAGGCCAGGAACCGTAAAAAGGCCGCGTTGCTGGCGTTTTTCCATAGGCTCCGCCCC
CCTGACGAGCATCACAAAAATCGACGCTCAAGTCAGAGGTGGCGAAACCCGACAGGACTATAAAGATACC
AGGCGTTTCCCCCTGGAAGCTCCCTCGTGCGCTCTCCTGTTCCGACCCTGCCGCTTACCGGATACCTGTC
CGCCTTTCTCCCTTCGGGAAGCGTGGCGCTTTCTCATAGCTCACGCTGTAGGTATCTCAGTTCGGTGTAG
GTCGTTCGCTCCAAGCTGGGCTGTGTGCACGAACCCCCCGTTCAGCCCGACCGCTGCGCCTTATCCGGTA
ACTATCGTCTTGAGTCCAACCCGGTAAGACACGACTTATCGCCACTGGCAGCAGCCACTGGTAACAGGAT
TAGCAGAGCGAGGTATGTAGGCGGTGCTACAGAGTTCTTGAAGTGGTGGCCTAACTACGGCTACACTAGA
AGAACAGTATTTGGTATCTGCGCTCTGCTGAAGCCAGTTACCTTCGGAAAAAGAGTTGGTAGCTCTTGAT
CCGGCAAACAAACCACCGCTGGTAGCGGTGGTTTTTTTGTTTGCAAGCAGCAGATTACGCGCAGAAAAAA
AGGATCTCAAGAAGATCCTTTGATCTTTTCTACGGGGTCTGACGCTCAGTGGAACGAAAACTCACGTTAA
GGGATTTTGGTCATGAGATTATCAAAAAGGATCTTCACCTAGATCCTTTTAAATTAAAAATGAAGTTTTA
AATCAATCTAAAGTATATATGAGTAAACTTGGTCTGACAGTTACCAATGCTTAATCAGTGAGGCACCTAT
CTCAGCGATCTGTCTATTTCGTTCATCCATAGTTGCCTGACTCCCCGTCGTGTAGATAACTACGATACGG
GAGGGCTTACCATCTGGCCCCAGTGCTGCAATGATACCGCGAGACCCACGCTCACCGGCTCCAGATTTAT
CAGCAATAAACCAGCCAGCCGGAAGGGCCGAGCGCAGAAGTGGTCCTGCAACTTTATCCGCCTCCATCCA
GTCTATTAATTGTTGCCGGGAAGCTAGAGTAAGTAGTTCGCCAGTTAATAGTTTGCGCAACGTTGTTGCC
ATTGCTACAGGCATCGTGGTGTCACGCTCGTCGTTTGGTATGGCTTCATTCAGCTCCGGTTCCCAACGAT
CAAGGCGAGTTACATGATCCCCCATGTTGTGCAAAAAAGCGGTTAGCTCCTTCGGTCCTCCGATCGTTGT
CAGAAGTAAGTTGGCCGCAGTGTTATCACTCATGGTTATGGCAGCACTGCATAATTCTCTTACTGTCATG
CCATCCGTAAGATGCTTTTCTGTGACTGGTGAGTACTCAACCAAGTCATTCTGAGAATAGTGTATGCGGC
GACCGAGTTGCTCTTGCCCGGCGTCAATACGGGATAATACCGCGCCACATAGCAGAACTTTAAAAGTGCT
CATCATTGGAAAACGTTCTTCGGGGCGAAAACTCTCAAGGATCTTACCGCTGTTGAGATCCAGTTCGATG
TAACCCACTCGTGCACCCAACTGATCTTCAGCATCTTTTACTTTCACCAGCGTTTCTGGGTGAGCAAAAA
CAGGAAGGCAAAATGCCGCAAAAAAGGGAATAAGGGCGACACGGAAATGTTGAATACTCATACTCTTCCT
TTTTCAATATTATTGAAGCATTTATCAGGGTTATTGTCTCATGAGCGGATACATATTTGAATGTATTTAG
AAAAATAAACAAATAGGGGTTCCGCGCACATTTCCCCGAAAAGTGCCACCTGACGTC
Features (pLannotate 1.2.2; 21 found; start..end, strand, type, name):
     28..80      -  misc_feature   bom (fragment): basis of mobility region from pBR322
    235..614     +  enhancer       CMV enhancer: human cytomegalovirus immediate early enhancer
    615..818     +  promoter       CMV promoter: human cytomegalovirus (CMV) immediate early promoter
    820..839     +  promoter       PLtetO-1 promoter (fragment): modified phage lambda PL promoter with tet operator sites (Lutz and Bujard, 1997)
    841..860     +  promoter       PLtetO-1 promoter (fragment): modified phage lambda PL promoter with tet operator sites (Lutz and Bujard, 1997)
    868..901     +  promoter       TRE3GV promoter (fragment): 3rd-generation Tet-responsive promoter that can be activated by binding of Tet-On® 3G, optimized for retroviral and lentiviral vectors
   1023..2948    +  CDS            SSA1: HSP71_YEAST - Experimental evidence at protein level: Swiss-Prot protein existence level 1. May play a role in the transport of polypeptides both across the mitochondrial membranes and into the endoplasmic reticulum. A functional difference between SSA1 and SSA2 proteins is expected. SSA1 can participate in the ATP-dependent disassembly of clathrin-coated vesicles. From Saccharomyces cerevisiae (strain ATCC 204508 / S288c) (Baker's yeast).
   3002..3226    +  polyA_signal   bGH poly(A) signal: bovine growth hormone polyadenylation signal
   3230..3251    +  promoter       SV40 promoter (fragment): SV40 enhancer and early promoter
   3272..3505    +  rep_origin     f1 ori (fragment) (sequence partly withheld): f1 bacteriophage origin of replication; arrow indicates direction of (+) strand synthesis
   3510..3557    +  protein_bind   FRT: FLP-mediated recombination occurs in the 8-bp core sequence TCTAGAAA (Turan and Bode, 2011). FLP recombinase from the Saccharomyces cerevisiae 2μ plasmid
   3565..4587    +  CDS            HygR: aminoglycoside phosphotransferase from E. coli; aph(4)-Ia; confers resistance to hygromycin
   4597..4722    +  CDS            ble (fragment): BLE_KLEPN - Experimental evidence at protein level: Swiss-Prot protein existence level 1. Binding protein with a strong affinity to the bleomycin family of antibiotics. Binds to CL990; an antimitotic-antibiotic compound. From Klebsiella pneumoniae.
   4717..4838    +  polyA_signal   SV40 poly(A) signal: SV40 polyadenylation signal
   4911..4927    -  protein_bind   lac operator: The lac repressor binds to the lac operator to inhibit transcription in E. coli. This inhibition can be relieved by adding lactose or isopropyl-β-D-thiogalactopyranoside (IPTG). lac repressor encoded by lacI
   4935..4965    -  promoter       lac promoter: promoter for the E. coli lac operon
   4980..5001    -  protein_bind   CAP binding site: CAP binding activates transcription in the presence of cAMP. E. coli catabolite activator protein
   5014..5106    -  CDS            lacI (fragment): lac repressor; lacI; The lac repressor binds to the lac operator to inhibit transcription in E. coli. This inhibition can be relieved by adding lactose or isopropyl-β-D-thiogalactopyranoside (IPTG).
   5289..5877    -  rep_origin     ori: high-copy-number ColE1/pMB1/pBR322/pUC origin of replication
   6048..6908    -  CDS            AmpR: β-lactamase; bla; confers resistance to ampicillin, carbenicillin, and related antibiotics
   6909..7013    -  promoter       AmpR promoter: bla
