[The description below was written by a language model from this plasmid's Addgene catalogue record and pLannotate feature annotations shown in this document.]
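Description:
pcDNA5/FRT/TO HIS SSA1 is a mammalian expression plasmid built on the Invitrogen pcDNA5/FRT/TO backbone that carries the Saccharomyces cerevisiae SSA1 gene, a cytosolic member of the HSP70 chaperone family. The roughly 1.9 kb coding sequence was inserted between BamHI and NotI sites, both of which are retained, and is fused to an N-terminal His tag supplied by the modified backbone. The tag itself is not annotated as a separate feature in the table. In E. coli the 7,044 nt plasmid replicates from a high-copy ColE1/pUC-type origin and is selected through the β-lactamase (AmpR) gene. Short lac promoter/operator, f1 ori and bom fragments are backbone remnants.

Expression is driven by the CMV immediate-early enhancer and promoter, followed by two short tet operator matches (annotated here as PLtetO-1 fragments). In cells that express the Tet repressor, this arrangement keeps transcription off until tetracycline or doxycycline is added; in cells without the repressor, expression is constitutive. The transcript ends at the bGH polyadenylation signal. Downstream lies an FRT site directly in front of a hygromycin resistance coding sequence with an SV40 poly(A) signal. As is usual for this backbone, the HygR gene has no effective promoter of its own, so resistance arises only after FLP-mediated integration into a genomic FRT site that supplies a promoter and start codon, giving isogenic single-copy stable lines.

The plasmid belongs to an HSPH/HSPA/DNAJ chaperone expression library. The depositor's disclaimer about amplification from pooled human reference RNA is general library text that fits poorly with a yeast gene. The depositor also notes that clones were sequence verified only for the presence of the correct gene.
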