Addgene plasmid #19543: pcDNA5/FRT/TO HIS SSA1
Depositing lab: Harm Kampinga. Depositing organization: University Medical Center Groningen. Publication: Computational analysis of the human HSPH/HSPA/DNAJ family and cloning of a human HSPH/HSPA/DNAJ expression library. Hageman J, Kampinga HH. Cell Stress Chaperones. 2009 Jan;14(1):1-21. doi: 10.1007/s12192-008-0060-2. Epub 2008 Aug 7. PubMed 18686016.
Backbone
  Vector backbone: pcDNA5/FRT/TO
  Backbone manufacturer: Invitrogen
  Backbone size w/o insert (bp): 5137
  Vector type: Mammalian Expression
  Selectable markers: Hygromycin
Growth in bacteria
  Bacterial resistance: Ampicillin, 100 μg/mL
  Growth temperature: 37°C
  Growth strain: DH5alpha
  Copy number: High Copy
Gene/Insert
  Gene/Insert name: SSA1
  Species: S. cerevisiae (budding yeast)
  Insert size (bp): 1916
  Entrez Gene: SSA1 (a.k.a. YAL005C, YG100)
  Tag / fusion protein: His (N terminal on backbone)
  Cloning method: Restriction Enzyme; 5′ cloning site BamHI (not destroyed); 3′ cloning site NotI (not destroyed)
  Sequencing primers: 5′ LNCX; 3′ BGH-rev
Terms and licenses: Academic/Nonprofit Terms; Industry Terms: Not Available to Industry
Depositor comments: Part of the HSP70 gene family Disclaimer: For cloning the various HSP genes, the Stratagene reference RNA for cDNA synthesis was used and genes were amplified from this mixture that originates from 10 different cell lines from different somatic origin and ultimately coming from 10 different individuals. This strategy was used to maximize the chance for the presence of individual HSP transcripts. Users must be aware that this mixture thus represents 20 complete haploid genomes, meaning that for each individual gene there might be polymorphisms that could potentially have functional consequences. The library was sequence verified only for the presence of the correct gene.
How to cite: pcDNA5/FRT/TO HIS SSA1 was a gift from Harm Kampinga (Addgene plasmid # 19543 ; http://n2t.net/addgene:19543 ; RRID:Addgene_19543)
