>Addgene plasmid #19543 | pcDNA5/FRT/TO HIS SSA1 | addgene partial sequence | sequence record 25320 | 19543 with LNCX
CGCTGTTTTGACCTCCATAGAAGACACCGGGACCGATCCAGCCTCCGGACTCTAGCGTTTAAACTTAAGC
TTCTGCAGACCATGCATCATCACCATCACCATGGATCCACCATGTCAAAAGCTGTCGGTATTGATTTAGG
TACAACATACTCGTGTGTTGCTCACTTTGCTAATGATCGTGTGGACATTATTGCCAACGACCAAGGTAAC
AGAACCACTCCATCTTTTGTCGCTTTCACTGACACTGAAAGATTGATTGGTGATGCTGCTAAGAATCAAG
CTGCTATGAATCCTTCGAATACCGTTTTCGACGCTAAGCGTTTGATCGGTAGAAACTTCAACGACCCAGA
AGTGCAGGGTGATATGAAGCACTTCCCATTCAAGTTGATCGATGTTGACGGTAAGCCACAAATTCAAGTT
GAATTTAAGGGTGAAACCAAGAACTTTACCCCAGAACAAATCTCCTCCATGGTCTTGGGTAAGATGAAGG
AAACTGCCGAATCTTACTTGGGTGCCAAGGTCAATGACGCTGTCGTCACTGTCCCAGCTTACTTCAACGA
TTCTCAAAGACAAGCTACCAAGGATGCTGGTACCATTGCTGGTTTGAATGTCTTGCGTATTATTAACGAA
CCTACCGCCGCTGCCATTGCTTACGGTTTGGACAAGAAGGGTAAGGAAGAACACGTCTTGATTTTCGACT
TGGGTGGTGGTACTTTCGATGTCTCTTTGTTGTCCATTGAAGACGGNATCTTTGAAGTTAANGCCACCGC
TGGTGACACCCATTTGGGTGGTGAAGATTTTGACAACAGATTGGTCAACCANTTCATCC
